>Addgene plasmid #13030 | pcDNA3-CFP | addgene partial sequence | sequence record 71438 | CMV-F 5'-CGCAAATGGGCGGTAGGCGTG-3'
AGCAGAGCTCTCTGGCTAACTAGAGAACCCACTGCTTACTGGCTTATCGAAATTAATACGACTCACTATA
GGGAGACCCAAGCTTGGTACCGAGCTCGGATCCACTAGTAACGGCCGCCAGTGTGCTGGAATTCTGCAGA
TATCCATCACACTGGCGGCCGCTCGAGATGGTGAGCAAGGGCGAGGAGCTGTTCACCGGGGTGGTGCCCA
TCCTGGTCGAGCTGGACGGCGACGTAAACGGCCACAGGTTCAGCGTGTCCGGCGAGGGCGAGGGCGATGC
CACCTACGGCAAGCTGACCCTGAAGTTCATCTGCACCACCGGCAAGCTGCCCGTGCCCTGGCCCACCCTC
GTGACCACCCTGACCTGGGGCGTGCAGTGCTTCAGCCGCTACCCCGACCACATGAAGCAGCACGACTTCT
TCAAGTCCGCCATGCCCGAAGGCTACGTCCAGGAGCGTACCATCTTCTTCAAGGACGACGGCAACTACAA
GACCCGCGCCGAGGTGAAGTTCGAGGGCGACACCCTGGTGAACCGCATCGAGCTGAAGGGCATCGACTTC
AAGGAGGACGGCAACATCCTGGGGCACAAGCTGGAGTACAACTACATCAGCCACAACGTCTATATCACCG
CCGACAAGCAGAAGAACGGCATCAAGGCCCACTTCAAGATCCGCCACAACATCGAGGACGGCAGCGTGCA
GCTCGCCGACCACTACCAGCAGAACACCCCCATCGGCGACGGCCCCGTGCTGCTGCCCGACAACCACTAC
CTGAGCACCCAGTCCGCCCTGAGCAAAGACCCCAACGAGAAGCGCGATCACATGGTCCTGCTGGAGTTCG
TGACCGCCGCCGGGATCACTCTCGGCATGGACGAGCTGTACAAGTAATCTAGAGGGCCCTATTCTATAGT
GTCACCTAAATGCTAGAGCTCGCTGATCAGCCTCGACTGTGCCTTCTAGTTGCCAGCCATCTGTTGTTTG
CCCCTCCCCCGTGCCT
