[The description below was written by a language model from this plasmid's Addgene catalogue record.]
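Description:
pcDNA3-CFP is a mammalian expression vector built on the Invitrogen pcDNA3 backbone (about 5.4 kb) and distributed as an empty backbone for making fusions between a gene of interest and cyan fluorescent protein. It is maintained in E. coli as a high-copy plasmid under ampicillin selection. It also carries the neomycin resistance marker, so transfected mammalian cells can be selected with G418 to derive stable lines.

The payload is a roughly 720 bp CFP (ECFP) coding sequence, taken from a discontinued commercial vector and inserted between the XhoI and XbaI sites of the polylinker, both of which remain intact. The record includes no feature table and does not explicitly name the promoter. However, pcDNA3 is generally known to drive expression from the CMV immediate-early promoter, with a T7 promoter upstream of the cloning sites, and this fits the use of T7 as the 5′ sequencing primer. Because CFP sits at the XhoI–XbaI end of the polylinker, the upstream polylinker sites appear to be available for inserting an open reading frame in frame ahead of CFP, giving a C-terminally tagged protein. The record does not spell out the fusion orientation or the reading frame, so these should be checked against the sequence. The depositor also notes a reverse primer that anneals within the fluorescent protein and reads out of its 5′ end, which is useful for confirming the junction with an inserted gene.

Typical uses are live-cell localisation of CFP-tagged proteins, multicolour imaging alongside other fluorescent protein variants, and use of the CFP fusion as the donor partner in FRET pairs with YFP fusions.
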