Addgene plasmid #13030: pcDNA3-CFP
Purpose: (Empty Backbone) Mammalian expression vector for cloning your gene fused to CFP
Depositing lab: Doug Golenbock. Depositing organization: University of Massachusetts, Worcester.
Backbone
  Vector backbone: pcDNA3
  Backbone manufacturer: Invitrogen
  Backbone size (bp): 5446
  Vector type: Mammalian Expression
  Selectable markers: Neomycin (select with G418)
  Backbone size w/o insert (bp): 5446
Growth in bacteria
  Bacterial resistance: Ampicillin, 100 μg/mL
  Growth temperature: 37°C
  Growth strain: DH5alpha
  Copy number: High Copy
Gene/Insert
  Gene/Insert name: cyan fluorescent protein (alt names: CFP; ECFP)
  Insert size (bp): 720
  Cloning method: Restriction Enzyme; 5′ cloning site XhoI (not destroyed); 3′ cloning site XbaI (not destroyed)
  Sequencing primers: 5′ T7; 3′ GTCTTGTAGTTGCCGTCGTC
Resource information
  A portion of this plasmid was derived from a plasmid made by: CFP from discontinued clonetech vector.
Terms and licenses: Academic/Nonprofit Terms; Industry Terms: Not Available to Industry
Depositor comments: The primer for sequencing out the 5' end of the GFP based constructs (GFP/EGFP, CFP, YFP) is 5'- GTCTTGTAGTTGCCGTCGTC -3'
How to cite: pcDNA3-CFP was a gift from Doug Golenbock (Addgene plasmid # 13030 ; http://n2t.net/addgene:13030 ; RRID:Addgene_13030)
