LOCUS       Exported 6159 bp ds-DNA circular SYN 12-MAY-2021
DEFINITION  Mammalian expression vector for cloning your gene fused to CFP.
ACCESSION   .
VERSION     .
KEYWORDS    pcDNA3-CFP
SOURCE      synthetic DNA construct
  ORGANISM  synthetic DNA construct
REFERENCE   1 (bases 1 to 6159)
  TITLE     Fluorescent Protein Plasmids
REFERENCE   2 (bases 1 to 6159)
  AUTHORS   .
  TITLE     Direct Submission
  JOURNAL   Exported May 12, 2021 from SnapGene Server 1.1.58
            http://www.snapgene.com
FEATURES             Location/Qualifiers
     source          1..6159
                     /organism="synthetic DNA construct"
                     /mol_type="other DNA"
     primer_bind     complement(32..51)
                     /label=pRS-marker
                     /note="pRS vectors, use to sequence yeast selectable
                     marker"
     enhancer        223..602
                     /label=CMV enhancer
                     /note="human cytomegalovirus immediate early enhancer"
     promoter        603..806
                     /label=CMV promoter
                     /note="human cytomegalovirus (CMV) immediate early
                     promoter"
     primer_bind     757..777
                     /label=CMV-F
                     /note="Human CMV immediate early promoter, forward primer"
     primer_bind     851..870
                     /label=T7
                     /note="T7 promoter, forward primer"
     promoter        851..869
                     /label=T7 promoter
                     /note="promoter for bacteriophage T7 RNA polymerase"
     CDS             965..1684
                     /codon_start=1
                     /product="cyan variant of GFP"
                     /label=CFP
                     /note="mammalian codon-optimized"
                     /translation="MVSKGEELFTGVVPILVELDGDVNGHRFSVSGEGEGDATYGKLTL
                     KFICTTGKLPVPWPTLVTTLTWGVQCFSRYPDHMKQHDFFKSAMPEGYVQERTIFFKDD
                     GNYKTRAEVKFEGDTLVNRIELKGIDFKEDGNILGHKLEYNYISHNVYITADKQKNGIK
                     AHFKIRHNIEDGSVQLADHYQQNTPIGDGPVLLPDNHYLSTQSALSKDPNEKRDHMVLL
                     EFVTAAGITLGMDELYK"
     primer_bind     complement(1010..1031)
                     /label=EGFP-N
                     /note="EGFP, reverse primer"
     primer_bind     complement(1271..1290)
                     /label=EXFP-R
                     /note="For distinguishing EGFP variants, reverse primer"
     primer_bind     1618..1639
                     /label=EGFP-C
                     /note="EGFP, forward primer"
     promoter        complement(1700..1718)
                     /label=SP6 promoter
                     /note="promoter for bacteriophage SP6 RNA polymerase"
     primer_bind     complement(1701..1718)
                     /label=SP6
                     /note="SP6 promoter, forward primer"
     primer_bind     complement(1738..1755)
                     /label=BGH-rev
                     /note="Bovine growth hormone terminator, reverse primer.
                     Also called BGH reverse"
     polyA_signal    1744..1968
                     /label=bGH poly(A) signal
                     /note="bovine growth hormone polyadenylation signal"
     rep_origin      2014..2442
                     /direction=RIGHT
                     /label=f1 ori
                     /note="f1 bacteriophage origin of replication; arrow
                     indicates direction of (+) strand synthesis"
     primer_bind     complement(2101..2120)
                     /label=F1ori-R
                     /note="F1 origin, reverse primer"
     primer_bind     2311..2332
                     /label=F1ori-F
                     /note="F1 origin, forward primer"
     primer_bind     complement(2451..2471)
                     /label=pBABE 3'
                     /note="SV40 enhancer, reverse primer for pBABE vectors"
     promoter        2456..2785
                     /label=SV40 promoter
                     /note="SV40 enhancer and early promoter"
     rep_origin      2636..2771
                     /label=SV40 ori
                     /note="SV40 origin of replication"
     primer_bind     2698..2717
                     /label=SV40pro-F
                     /note="SV40 promoter/origin, forward primer"
     CDS             2852..3646
                     /codon_start=1
                     /gene="aph(3')-II (or nptII)"
                     /product="aminoglycoside phosphotransferase from Tn5"
                     /label=NeoR/KanR
                     /note="confers resistance to neomycin, kanamycin, and G418
                     (Geneticin(R))"
                     /translation="MIEQDGLHAGSPAAWVERLFGYDWAQQTIGCSDAAVFRLSAQGRP
                     VLFVKTDLSGALNELQDEAARLSWLATTGVPCAAVLDVVTEAGRDWLLLGEVPGQDLLS
                     SHLAPAEKVSIMADAMRRLHTLDPATCPFDHQAKHRIERARTRMEAGLVDQDDLDEEHQ
                     GLAPAELFARLKARMPDGEDLVVTHGDACLPNIMVENGRFSGFIDCGRLGVADRYQDIA
                     LATRDIAEELGGEWADRFLVLYGIAAPDSQRIAFYRLLDEFF"
     primer_bind     complement(2906..2925)
                     /label=Neo-R
                     /note="Neomycin resistance gene, reverse primer"
     primer_bind     3516..3535
                     /label=Neo-F
                     /note="Neomycin resistance gene, forward primer"
     polyA_signal    3820..3941
                     /label=SV40 poly(A) signal
                     /note="SV40 polyadenylation signal"
     primer_bind     complement(3857..3876)
                     /label=SV40pA-R
                     /note="SV40 polyA, reverse primer"
     primer_bind     3911..3930
                     /label=EBV-rev
                     /note="SV40 polyA terminator, reverse primer"
     primer_bind     complement(3990..4006)
                     /label=M13 rev
                     /note="common sequencing primer, one of multiple similar
                     variants"
     primer_bind     complement(3990..4006)
                     /label=M13 Reverse
                     /note="In lacZ gene. Also called M13-rev"
     primer_bind     complement(4003..4025)
                     /label=M13/pUC Reverse
                     /note="In lacZ gene"
     protein_bind    4014..4030
                     /label=lac operator
                     /bound_moiety="lac repressor encoded by lacI"
                     /note="The lac repressor binds to the lac operator to
                     inhibit transcription in E. coli. This inhibition can be
                     relieved by adding lactose or
                     isopropyl-beta-D-thiogalactopyranoside (IPTG)."
     promoter        complement(4038..4068)
                     /label=lac promoter
                     /note="promoter for the E. coli lac operon"
     protein_bind    4083..4104
                     /label=CAP binding site
                     /bound_moiety="E. coli catabolite activator protein"
                     /note="CAP binding activates transcription in the presence
                     of cAMP."
     primer_bind     complement(4221..4238)
                     /label=L4440
                     /note="L4440 vector, forward primer"
     rep_origin      complement(4392..4980)
                     /direction=LEFT
                     /label=ori
                     /note="high-copy-number ColE1/pMB1/pBR322/pUC origin of
                     replication"
     primer_bind     complement(4472..4491)
                     /label=pBR322ori-F
                     /note="pBR322 origin, forward primer"
     CDS             complement(5151..6011)
                     /codon_start=1
                     /gene="bla"
                     /product="beta-lactamase"
                     /label=AmpR
                     /note="confers resistance to ampicillin, carbenicillin, and
                     related antibiotics"
                     /translation="MSIQHFRVALIPFFAAFCLPVFAHPETLVKVKDAEDQLGARVGYI
                     ELDLNSGKILESFRPEERFPMMSTFKVLLCGAVLSRIDAGQEQLGRRIHYSQNDLVEYS
                     PVTEKHLTDGMTVRELCSAAITMSDNTAANLLLTTIGGPKELTAFLHNMGDHVTRLDRW
                     EPELNEAIPNDERDTTMPVAMATTLRKLLTGELLTLASRQQLIDWMEADKVAGPLLRSA
                     LPAGWFIADKSGAGERGSRGIIAALGPDGKPSRIVVIYTTGSQATMDERNRQIAEIGAS
                     LIKHW"
     primer_bind     5774..5793
                     /label=Amp-R
                     /note="Ampicillin resistance gene, reverse primer"
     promoter        complement(6012..6116)
                     /gene="bla"
                     /label=AmpR promoter
ORIGIN
        1 gatctcccga tcccctatgg tgcactctca gtacaatctg ctctgatgcc gcatagttaa
       61 gccagtatct gctccctgct tgtgtgttgg aggtcgctga gtagtgcgcg agcaaaattt
      121 aagctacaac aaggcaaggc ttgaccgaca attgcatgaa gaatctgctt agggttaggc
      181 gttttgcgct gcttcgcgat gtacgggcca gatatacgcg ttgacattga ttattgacta
      241 gttattaata gtaatcaatt acggggtcat tagttcatag cccatatatg gagttccgcg
      301 ttacataact tacggtaaat ggcccgcctg gctgaccgcc caacgacccc cgcccattga
      361 cgtcaataat gacgtatgtt cccatagtaa cgccaatagg gactttccat tgacgtcaat
      421 gggtggagta tttacggtaa actgcccact tggcagtaca tcaagtgtat catatgccaa
      481 gtacgccccc tattgacgtc aatgacggta aatggcccgc ctggcattat gcccagtaca
      541 tgaccttatg ggactttcct acttggcagt acatctacgt attagtcatc gctattacca
      601 tggtgatgcg gttttggcag tacatcaatg ggcgtggata gcggtttgac tcacggggat
      661 ttccaagtct ccaccccatt gacgtcaatg ggagtttgtt ttggcaccaa aatcaacggg
      721 actttccaaa atgtcgtaac aactccgccc cattgacgca aatgggcggt aggcgtgtac
      781 ggtgggaggt ctatataagc agagctctct ggctaactag agaacccact gcttactggc
      841 ttatcgaaat taatacgact cactataggg agacccaagc ttggtaccga gctcggatcc
      901 actagtaacg gccgccagtg tgctggaatt ctgcagatat ccatcacact ggcggccgct
      961 cgagatggtg agcaagggcg aggagctgtt caccggggtg gtgcccatcc tggtcgagct
     1021 ggacggcgac gtaaacggcc acaggttcag cgtgtccggc gagggcgagg gcgatgccac
     1081 ctacggcaag ctgaccctga agttcatctg caccaccggc aagctgcccg tgccctggcc
     1141 caccctcgtg accaccctga cctggggcgt gcagtgcttc agccgctacc ccgaccacat
     1201 gaagcagcac gacttcttca agtccgccat gcccgaaggc tacgtccagg agcgtaccat
     1261 cttcttcaag gacgacggca actacaagac ccgcgccgag gtgaagttcg agggcgacac
     1321 cctggtgaac cgcatcgagc tgaagggcat cgacttcaag gaggacggca acatcctggg
     1381 gcacaagctg gagtacaact acatcagcca caacgtctat atcaccgccg acaagcagaa
     1441 gaacggcatc aaggcccact tcaagatccg ccacaacatc gaggacggca gcgtgcagct
     1501 cgccgaccac taccagcaga acacccccat cggcgacggc cccgtgctgc tgcccgacaa
     1561 ccactacctg agcacccagt ccgccctgag caaagacccc aacgagaagc gcgatcacat
     1621 ggtcctgctg gagttcgtga ccgccgccgg gatcactctc ggcatggacg agctgtacaa
     1681 gtaatctaga gggccctatt ctatagtgtc acctaaatgc tagagctcgc tgatcagcct
     1741 cgactgtgcc ttctagttgc cagccatctg ttgtttgccc ctcccccgtg ccttccttga
     1801 ccctggaagg tgccactccc actgtccttt cctaataaaa tgaggaaatt gcatcgcatt
     1861 gtctgagtag gtgtcattct attctggggg gtggggtggg gcaggacagc aagggggagg
     1921 attgggaaga caatagcagg catgctgggg atgcggtggg ctctatggct tctgaggcgg
     1981 aaagaaccag ctggggctct agggggtatc cccnnnnnnn nnnnnnnnnn nnnnnnnnnn
     2041 nnnnnnnnnn nnnnnnnnnn nnnnnnnnnn nnnnnnnnnn nnnnnnnnnn nnnnnnnnnn
     2101 nnnnnnnnnn nnnnnnnnnn nnnnnnnnnn nnnnnnncnn nnnnnnnnnn nnnnnnnnnn
     2161 nnnnnnnnnn nnnnnnnnnn nnnnnnnnnn nnnnnnnnnn nnnnnnnnnn nnnnnnnnnn
     2221 nnnnnnnnna nnnnnnnnnn nnnnnnnnnn nnnnnnnnnn nnnnnnnnnn nnnnnnnnnc
     2281 ctttgacgtt ggagtccacg ttctttaata gtggactctt gttccaaact ggaacaacac
     2341 tcaaccctat ctcggtctat tcttttgatt tataagggat tttgccgatt tcggcctatt
     2401 ggttaaaaaa tgagctgatt taacaaaaat ttaacgcgaa ttaattctgt ggaatgtgtg
     2461 tcagttaggg tgtggaaagt ccccaggctc cccagcaggc agaagtatgc aaagcatgca
     2521 tctcaattag tcagcaacca ggtgtggaaa gtccccaggc tccccagcag gcagaagtat
     2581 gcaaagcatg catctcaatt agtcagcaac catagtcccg cccctaactc cgcccatccc
     2641 gcccctaact ccgcccagtt ccgcccattc tccgccccat ggctgactaa ttttttttat
     2701 ttatgcagag gccgaggccg cctctgcctc tgagctattc cagaagtagt gaggaggctt
     2761 ttttggaggc ctaggctttt gcaaaaagct cccgggagct tgtatatcca ttttcggatc
     2821 tgatcaagag acaggatgag gatcgtttcg catgattgaa caagatggat tgcacgcagg
     2881 ttctccggcc gcttgggtgg agaggctatt cggctatgac tgggcacaac agacaatcgg
     2941 ctgctctgat gccgccgtgt tccggctgtc agcgcagggg cgcccggttc tttttgtcaa
     3001 gaccgacctg tccggtgccc tgaatgaact gcaggacgag gcagcgcggc tatcgtggct
     3061 ggccacgacg ggcgttcctt gcgcagctgt gctcgacgtt gtcactgaag cgggaaggga
     3121 ctggctgcta ttgggcgaag tgccggggca ggatctcctg tcatctcacc ttgctcctgc
     3181 cgagaaagta tccatcatgg ctgatgcaat gcggcggctg catacgcttg atccggctac
     3241 ctgcccattc gaccaccaag cgaaacatcg catcgagcga gcacgtactc ggatggaagc
     3301 cggtcttgtc gatcaggatg atctggacga agagcatcag gggctcgcgc cagccgaact
     3361 gttcgccagg ctcaaggcgc gcatgcccga cggcgaggat ctcgtcgtga cccatggcga
     3421 tgcctgcttg ccgaatatca tggtggaaaa tggccgcttt tctggattca tcgactgtgg
     3481 ccggctgggt gtggcggacc gctatcagga catagcgttg gctacccgtg atattgctga
     3541 agagcttggc ggcgaatggg ctgaccgctt cctcgtgctt tacggtatcg ccgctcccga
     3601 ttcgcagcgc atcgccttct atcgccttct tgacgagttc ttctgagcgg gactctgggg
     3661 ttcgaaatga ccgaccaagc gacgcccaac ctgccatcac gagatttcga ttccaccgcc
     3721 gccttctatg aaaggttggg cttcggaatc gttttccggg acgccggctg gatgatcctc
     3781 cagcgcgggg atctcatgct ggagttcttc gcccacccca acttgtttat tgcagcttat
     3841 aatggttaca aataaagcaa tagcatcaca aatttcacaa ataaagcatt tttttcactg
     3901 cattctagtt gtggtttgtc caaactcatc aatgtatctt atcatgtctg tataccgtcg
     3961 acctctagct agagcttggc gtaatcatgg tcatagctgt ttcctgtgtg aaattgttat
     4021 ccgctcacaa ttccacacaa catacgagcc ggaagcataa agtgtaaagc ctggggtgcc
     4081 taatgagtga gctaactcac attaattgcg ttgcgctcac tgcccgcttt ccagtcggga
     4141 aacctgtcgt gccagctgca ttaatgaatc ggccaacgcg cggggagagg cggtttgcgt
     4201 attgggcgct cttccgcttc ctcgctcact gactcgctgc gctcggtcgt tcggctgcgg
     4261 cgagcggtat cagctcactc aaaggcggta atacggttat ccacagaatc aggggataac
     4321 gcaggaaaga acatgtgagc aaaaggccag caaaaggcca ggaaccgtaa aaaggccgcg
     4381 ttgctggcgt ttttccatag gctccgcccc cctgacgagc atcacaaaaa tcgacgctca
     4441 agtcagaggt ggcgaaaccc gacaggacta taaagatacc aggcgtttcc ccctggaagc
     4501 tccctcgtgc gctctcctgt tccgaccctg ccgcttaccg gatacctgtc cgcctttctc
     4561 ccttcgggaa gcgtggcgct ttctcatagc tcacgctgta ggtatctcag ttcggtgtag
     4621 gtcgttcgct ccaagctggg ctgtgtgcac gaaccccccg ttcagcccga ccgctgcgcc
     4681 ttatccggta actatcgtct tgagtccaac ccggtaagac acgacttatc gccactggca
     4741 gcagccactg gtaacaggat tagcagagcg aggtatgtag gcggtgctac agagttcttg
     4801 aagtggtggc ctaactacgg ctacactaga agaacagtat ttggtatctg cgctctgctg
     4861 aagccagtta ccttcggaaa aagagttggt agctcttgat ccggcaaaca aaccaccgct
     4921 ggtagcggtg gtttttttgt ttgcaagcag cagattacgc gcagaaaaaa aggatctcaa
     4981 gaagatcctt tgatcttttc tacggggtct gacgctcagt ggaacgaaaa ctcacgttaa
     5041 gggattttgg tcatgagatt atcaaaaagg atcttcacct agatcctttt aaattaaaaa
     5101 tgaagtttta aatcaatcta aagtatatat gagtaaactt ggtctgacag ttaccaatgc
     5161 ttaatcagtg aggcacctat ctcagcgatc tgtctatttc gttcatccat agttgcctga
     5221 ctccccgtcg tgtagataac tacgatacgg gagggcttac catctggccc cagtgctgca
     5281 atgataccgc gagacccacg ctcaccggct ccagatttat cagcaataaa ccagccagcc
     5341 ggaagggccg agcgcagaag tggtcctgca actttatccg cctccatcca gtctattaat
     5401 tgttgccggg aagctagagt aagtagttcg ccagttaata gtttgcgcaa cgttgttgcc
     5461 attgctacag gcatcgtggt gtcacgctcg tcgtttggta tggcttcatt cagctccggt
     5521 tcccaacgat caaggcgagt tacatgatcc cccatgttgt gcaaaaaagc ggttagctcc
     5581 ttcggtcctc cgatcgttgt cagaagtaag ttggccgcag tgttatcact catggttatg
     5641 gcagcactgc ataattctct tactgtcatg ccatccgtaa gatgcttttc tgtgactggt
     5701 gagtactcaa ccaagtcatt ctgagaatag tgtatgcggc gaccgagttg ctcttgcccg
     5761 gcgtcaatac gggataatac cgcgccacat agcagaactt taaaagtgct catcattgga
     5821 aaacgttctt cggggcgaaa actctcaagg atcttaccgc tgttgagatc cagttcgatg
     5881 taacccactc gtgcacccaa ctgatcttca gcatctttta ctttcaccag cgtttctggg
     5941 tgagcaaaaa caggaaggca aaatgccgca aaaaagggaa taagggcgac acggaaatgt
     6001 tgaatactca tactcttcct ttttcaatat tattgaagca tttatcaggg ttattgtctc
     6061 atgagcggat acatatttga atgtatttag aaaaataaac aaataggggt tccgcgcaca
     6121 tttccccgaa aagtgccacc tgacgtcgac ggatcggga
//
